>Addgene plasmid #89189 | pMaRSC | addgene full sequence | sequence record 175705 | Addgene NGS Result
GCCAGATATACGCGTTGACATTGATTATTGACTAGTTATTAATAGTAATCAATTACGGGGTCATTAGTTC
ATAGCCCATATATGGAGTTCCGCGTTACATAACTTACGGTAAATGGCCCGCCTGGCTGACCGCCCAACGA
CCCCCGCCCATTGACGTCAATAATGACGTATGTTCCCATAGTAACGCCAATAGGGACTTTCCATTGACGT
CAATGGGTGGAGTATTTACGGTAAACTGCCCACTTGGCAGTACATCAAGTGTATCATATGCCAAGTACGC
CCCCTATTGACGTCAATGACGGTAAATGGCCCGCCTGGCATTATGCCCAGTACATGACCTTATGGGACTT
TCCTACTTGGCAGTACATCTACGTATTAGTCATCGCTATTACCATGGTGATGCGGTTTTGGCAGTACATC
AATGGGCGTGGATAGCGGTTTGACTCACGGGGATTTCCAAGTCTCCACCCCATTGACGTCAATGGGAGTT
TGTTTTGGCACCAAAATCAACGGGACTTTCCAAAATGTCGTAACAACTCCGCCCCATTGACGCAAATGGG
CGGTAGGCGTGTACGGTGGGAGGTCTATATAAGCAGAGCTCTCTGGCTAACTAGAGAACCCACTGCTTAC
TGGCTTATCGAAATTAATACGACTCACTATAGGGAGACCCAAGCTGGCTAGCGCCACTATGGATTACAAG
GATGATGATGATAAGATGAGACTGTTCGTGAGCGAGGGTTCCCCGGGGAGCCTGCCCGTGCTGGCTGCGG
CCGCGAGGGCCCGGGGTCGGGCGGAGCTGCTCATCAGCACCGTAGGCCCCGAAGAGTGTGTGGTACCATT
CCTTACCCGGCCTAAGGTCCCTGTCTTGCAGCTGGATAGTGGCAACTACCTCTTCTCTGCTAGTGCAATC
TGCCGATATTTTTTTCTGTTATGTGGCTGGGAACAAGATGATCTCACCAACCAGTGGCTGGAATGGGAGG
CAACAGAACTGCAGCCAGTTCTGTCTGCTGCCCTACACTGTCTAGTGGTTCAAGGCAAGAAAGGGGAAGA
TATACTTGGCCCACTTCGGAGAGTCCTGACTCACATTGATCACAGCTTGAGTCGTCAAAACTGTCCTTTC
CTGGCTGGGGACACAGAATCTCTAGCTGACATTGTTTTGTGGGGAGCACTGTATCCTTTACTGCAAGACC
CAGCTTACCTCCCTGAGGAGTTGGGTGCCCTGCAAAGTTGGTTCCAGACACTGAGTACCCAGGAACCGTG
TCAGCGAGCTGCAGAGACGGTGCTAAAACAGCAGGGTGTCCTGGCACTTCGTCTGTACCTCCAGAAACAG
CCACAGCCTCAGCCCCCGCCTCCTGAGGGGAGAACTGTCAGCAACGAGCTGGAGGAAGAGGAACTGGCTA
CCTTGTCTGAGGAGGACATCGTTACAGCTGTTGCCGCGTGGGAGAAGGGTCTGGAAAGCCTGCCTCCGCT
AAAGCTCCAGCAGCATCCAGTGTTGCCTGTGCCTGGAGAGAGGAATGTTCTCATCACCAGTGCCGGCCCC
TATGTCAACAATGTCCCCCACCTTGGAAACATCATTGGCTGTGTGCTCAGTGCTGATGTCTTTGCAAGGT
ATTGTCGCCTTCGCCAGTGGAATACCCTCTATCTGTGTGGTACAGATGAGTATGGTACTGCGACAGAGAC
CAAGGCCATGGAGGAGGGCCTAACCCCACGGGAAATCTGTGACAAGTACCATGCCATCCATGCTGACATC
TACCGCTGGTTCGGCATATCGTTCGATACTTTCGGGCGCACTACCACTCCTCAGCAGACCAAAATCACCC
AGGACATCTTCCAGAGGTTGCTGACCCGGGGGTTTGTGCTGCGAGATACTGTGGAGCAGCTTCGGTGTGA
GCGGTGTGCACGTTTCCTGGCTGACCGCTTTGTGGAGGGTGTGTGTCCCTTCTGTGGCTATGAAGAGGCC
CGAGGTGACCAGTGTGACAGGTGTGGCAAGCTCATCAATGCCATTGAGCTCAAGAAACCACAGTGCAAAA
TCTGCCGCTCCTGCCCTGTGGTGAGGTCCTCACAGCACCTGTTTCTAGACTTGCCTAAGTTGGAAAAGCG
TCTGGAGGACTGGTTGGGGAAGACAGTGCCTGGCAGTGACTGGACACCCAATGCCAGGTTCATTATACGT
TCCTGGCTTCGAGATGGCCTCAAGCCACGATGCATCACCAGAGACCTCAAATGGGGAACGCCTGTGCCCT
TGGAAGGTTTTGAGGACAAGGTATTTTACGTCTGGTTTGATGCTACTATTGGCTACGTGTCCATCACAGC
CAACTACACAGACCAATGGGAGAAATGGTGGAAGAACCCAGAACAAGTGGACCTTTACCAGTTCATGGCC
AAAGACAATGTTCCCTTCCATGGCTTGGTCTTTCCGTGTTCAGTCCTAGGAGCTGAGGACAACTACACCC
TGGTCAAGCACATCATTGCTACAGAGTACCTGAACTATGAGGATGGGAAATTCTCTAAGAGCCGGGGCAT
AGGAGTGTTTGGAGACATGGCCAAGGATACAGGAATCCCTGCTGACATCTGGCGATTCTATCTGCTATAC
ATTCGGCCTGAGGGCCAGGACAGTGCCTTCTCCTGGACAGACTTGTTGATTAAAAACAATTCTGAGCTGC
TCAACAACCTGGGCAACTTCATCAACAGAGCTGGCATGTTTGTTTCTAAGTTTTTTGGCGGTTGTGTGCC
TGAGATGGCGCTAACCCCTGATGACAGACGCCTGGTGGCCCATGTCTCTTGGGAACTCCAGCACTATCAC
CAGCTGTTGGAAAAGGTTCGGATCCGGGATGCCTTGCGCAGTATCCTCACCATATCTCGCCATGGCAACC
AATACATTCAAGTGAATGAGCCCTGGAAACGGATTAAAGGTGGTGAGATGGACAGGCAGCGGGCAGGCAC
AGTGACAGGCATGGCAGTGAACATGGCTGCCTTGCTGTCTGTCATGCTGCAGCCATACATGCCCACAGTC
AGCTCTACCATCCAGACCCAGCTGCAGCTCCCACCTGCAGCCTGCCGCATCCTTGCCACAAGCTTCATTT
GTACCTTGCCAGCAGGCCACCGAATTGGCACAGTCAGTCCTTTGTTCCAAAAACTGGAAAATGACCAGAT
TGAAAATTTGAGGCAGCGCTTTGGAGGGGGTCAGGCTAAAGGCTCCCCCAAGCCAGCAGCTGTGGAGGCA
GTTACAGCAGCAGGCTCGCAGCACATACAAACGCTGACGGATGAGGTGACCAAGCAGGGCAACGTCGTCC
GGGAACTGAAAGCACAGAAGGCAGACAAGAACCAGGTTGCTGCAGAGGTGGCTAAACTCTTGGATCTAAA
GAAACAGTTGGCTTTGGCTGAGGGGAAACCCATTGAAACTCCTAAAGGCAAGAAGAAAAAGGAAGGGAGA
GGAAGCCTCCTAACATGCGGTGACGTGGAGGAGAACCCAGGACCAATGGTGAGCAAGGGCGAGGAGGATA
ACATGGCCATCATCAAGGAGTTCATGCGCTTCAAGGTGCACATGGAGGGCTCCGTGAACGGCCACGAGTT
CGAGATCGAGGGCGAGGGCGAGGGCCGCCCCTACGAGGGCACCCAGACCGCCAAGCTGAAGGTGACCAAG
GGTGGCCCCCTGCCCTTCGCCTGGGACATCCTGTCCCCTCAGTTCATGTACGGCTCCAAGGCCTACGTGA
AGCACCCCGCCGACATCCCCGACTACTTGAAGCTGTCCTTCCCCGAGGGCTTCAAGTGGGAGCGCGTGAT
GAACTTCGAGGACGGCGGCGTGGTGACCGTGACCCAGGACTCCTCCCTGCAGGACGGCGAGTTCATCTAC
AAGGTGAAGCTGCGCGGCACCAACTTCCCCTCCGACGGCCCCGTAATGCAGAAGAAGACCATGGGCTGGG
AGGCCTCCTCCGAGCGGATGTACCCCGAGGACGGCGCCCTGAAGGGCGAGATCAAGCAGAGGCTGAAGCT
GAAGGACGGCGGCCACTACGACGCTGAGGTCAAGACCACCTACAAGGCCAAGAAGCCCGTGCAGCTGCCC
GGCGCCTACAACGTCAACATCAAGTTGGACATCACCTCCCACAACGAGGACTACACCATCGTGGAACAGT
ACGAACGCGCCGAGGGCCGCCACTCCACCGGCGGCATGGACGAGCTGTACAAGGAACAAAAACTTATTTC
TGAAGAAGATCTGTAACTCGAGTCTAGAGGGCCCGTTTAAACCCGCTGATCAGCCTCGACTGTGCCTTCT
AGTTGCCAGCCATCTGTTGTTTGCCCCTCCCCCGTGCCTTCCTTGACCCTGGAAGGTGCCACTCCCACTG
TCCTTTCCTAATAAAATGAGGAAATTGCATCGCATTGTCTGAGTAGGTGTCATTCTATTCTGGGGGGTGG
GGTGGGGCAGGACAGCAAGGGGGAGGATTGGGAAGACAATAGCAGGCATGCTGGGGATGCGGTGGGCTCT
ATGGCTTCTGAGGCGGAAAGAACCAGCTGGGGCTCTAGGGGGTATCCCC
[124 nt withheld, positions 4530-4653]
C
[91 nt withheld, positions 4655-4745]
A
[49 nt withheld, positions 4747-4795]
CCTTTGACGTTGGAGTCCACGTTCTTT
[37 nt withheld, positions 4823-4859]
ACCCTATCTCGGTCTATTCTTTTGATTTATAAGGGATTTTGCCGATTTCGGCCTATTGGTTAAAAAATGA
GCTGATTTAACAAAAATTTAACGCGAATTAATTCTGTGGAATGTGTGTCAGTTAGGGTGTGGAAAGTCCC
CAGGCTCCCCAGCAGGCAGAAGTATGCAAAGCATGCATCTCAATTAGTCAGCAACCAGGTGTGGAAAGTC
CCCAGGCTCCCCAGCAGGCAGAAGTATGCAAAGCATGCATCTCAATTAGTCAGCAACCATAGTCCCGCCC
CTAACTCCGCCCATCCCGCCCCTAACTCCGCCCAGTTCCGCCCATTCTCCGCCCCATGGCTGACTAATTT
TTTTTATTTATGCAGAGGCCGAGGCCGCCTCTGCCTCTGAGCTATTCCAGAAGTAGTGAGGAGGCTTTTT
TGGAGGCCTAGGCTTTTGCAAAAAGCTCCCGGGAGCTTGTATATCCATTTTCGGATCTGATCAGCACGTG
ATGAAAAAGCCTGAACTCACCGCGACGTCTGTCGAGAAGTTTCTGATCGAAAAGTTCGACAGCGTCTCCG
ACCTGATGCAGCTCTCGGAGGGCGAAGAATCTCGTGCTTTCAGCTTCGATGTAGGAGGGCGTGGATATGT
CCTGCGGGTAAATAGCTGCGCCGATGGTTTCTACAAAGATCGTTATGTTTATCGGCACTTTGCATCGGCC
GCGCTCCCGATTCCGGAAGTGCTTGACATTGGGGAATTCAGCGAGAGCCTGACCTATTGCATCTCCCGCC
GTGCACAGGGTGTCACGTTGCAAGACCTGCCTGAAACCGAACTGCCCGCTGTTCTGCAGCCGGTCGCGGA
GGCCATGGATGCGATCGCTGCGGCCGATCTTAGCCAGACGAGCGGGTTCGGCCCATTCGGACCGCAAGGA
ATCGGTCAATACACTACATGGCGTGATTTCATATGCGCGATTGCTGATCCCCATGTGTATCACTGGCAAA
CTGTGATGGACGACACCGTCAGTGCGTCCGTCGCGCAGGCTCTCGATGAGCTGATGCTTTGGGCCGAGGA
CTGCCCCGAAGTCCGGCACCTCGTGCACGCGGATTTCGGCTCCAACAATGTCCTGACGGACAATGGCCGC
ATAACAGCGGTCATTGACTGGAGCGAGGCGATGTTCGGGGATTCCCAATACGAGGTCGCCAACATCTTCT
TCTGGAGGCCGTGGTTGGCTTGTATGGAGCAGCAGACGCGCTACTTCGAGCGGAGGCATCCGGAGCTTGC
AGGATCGCCGCGGCTCCGGGCGTATATGCTCCGCATTGGTCTTGACCAACTCTATCAGAGCTTGGTTGAC
GGCAATTTCGATGATGCAGCTTGGGCGCAGGGTCGATGCGACGCAATCGTCCGATCCGGAGCCGGGACTG
TCGGGCGTACACAAATCGCCCGCAGAAGCGCGGCCGTCTGGACCGATGGCTGTGTAGAAGTACTCGCCGA
TAGTGGAAACCGACGCCCCAGCACTCGTCCGAGGGCAAAGGAATAGCACGTGCTACGAGATTTCGATTCC
ACCGCCGCCTTCTATGAAAGGTTGGGCTTCGGAATCGTTTTCCGGGACGCCGGCTGGATGATCCTCCAGC
GCGGGGATCTCATGCTGGAGTTCTTCGCCCACCCCAACTTGTTTATTGCAGCTTATAATGGTTACAAATA
AAGCAATAGCATCACAAATTTCACAAATAAAGCATTTTTTTCACTGCATTCTAGTTGTGGTTTGTCCAAA
CTCATCAATGTATCTTATCATGTCTGTATACCGTCGACCTCTAGCTAGAGCTTGGCGTAATCATGGTCAT
AGCTGTTTCCTGTGTGAAATTGTTATCCGCTCACAATTCCACACAACATACGAGCCGGAAGCATAAAGTG
TAAAGCCTGGGGTGCCTAATGAGTGAGCTAACTCACATTAATTGCGTTGCGCTCACTGCCCGCTTTCCAG
TCGGGAAACCTGTCGTGCCAGCTGCATTAATGAATCGGCCAACGCGCGGGGAGAGGCGGTTTGCGTATTG
GGCGCTCTTCCGCTTCCTCGCTCACTGACTCGCTGCGCTCGGTCGTTCGGCTGCGGCGAGCGGTATCAGC
TCACTCAAAGGCGGTAATACGGTTATCCACAGAATCAGGGGATAACGCAGGAAAGAACATGTGAGCAAAA
GGCCAGCAAAAGGCCAGGAACCGTAAAAAGGCCGCGTTGCTGGCGTTTTTCCATAGGCTCCGCCCCCCTG
ACGAGCATCACAAAAATCGACGCTCAAGTCAGAGGTGGCGAAACCCGACAGGACTATAAAGATACCAGGC
GTTTCCCCCTGGAAGCTCCCTCGTGCGCTCTCCTGTTCCGACCCTGCCGCTTACCGGATACCTGTCCGCC
TTTCTCCCTTCGGGAAGCGTGGCGCTTTCTCATAGCTCACGCTGTAGGTATCTCAGTTCGGTGTAGGTCG
TTCGCTCCAAGCTGGGCTGTGTGCACGAACCCCCCGTTCAGCCCGACCGCTGCGCCTTATCCGGTAACTA
TCGTCTTGAGTCCAACCCGGTAAGACACGACTTATCGCCACTGGCAGCAGCCACTGGTAACAGGATTAGC
AGAGCGAGGTATGTAGGCGGTGCTACAGAGTTCTTGAAGTGGTGGCCTAACTACGGCTACACTAGAAGAA
CAGTATTTGGTATCTGCGCTCTGCTGAAGCCAGTTACCTTCGGAAAAAGAGTTGGTAGCTCTTGATCCGG
CAAACAAACCACCGCTGGTAGCGGTGGTTTTTTTGTTTGCAAGCAGCAGATTACGCGCAGAAAAAAAGGA
TCTCAAGAAGATCCTTTGATCTTTTCTACGGGGTCTGACGCTCAGTGGAACGAAAACTCACGTTAAGGGA
TTTTGGTCATGAGATTATCAAAAAGGATCTTCACCTAGATCCTTTTAAATTAAAAATGAAGTTTTAAATC
AATCTAAAGTATATATGAGTAAACTTGGTCTGACAGTTACCAATGCTTAATCAGTGAGGCACCTATCTCA
GCGATCTGTCTATTTCGTTCATCCATAGTTGCCTGACTCCCCGTCGTGTAGATAACTACGATACGGGAGG
GCTTACCATCTGGCCCCAGTGCTGCAATGATACCGCGAGACCCACGCTCACCGGCTCCAGATTTATCAGC
AATAAACCAGCCAGCCGGAAGGGCCGAGCGCAGAAGTGGTCCTGCAACTTTATCCGCCTCCATCCAGTCT
ATTAATTGTTGCCGGGAAGCTAGAGTAAGTAGTTCGCCAGTTAATAGTTTGCGCAACGTTGTTGCCATTG
CTACAGGCATCGTGGTGTCACGCTCGTCGTTTGGTATGGCTTCATTCAGCTCCGGTTCCCAACGATCAAG
GCGAGTTACATGATCCCCCATGTTGTGCAAAAAAGCGGTTAGCTCCTTCGGTCCTCCGATCGTTGTCAGA
AGTAAGTTGGCCGCAGTGTTATCACTCATGGTTATGGCAGCACTGCATAATTCTCTTACTGTCATGCCAT
CCGTAAGATGCTTTTCTGTGACTGGTGAGTACTCAACCAAGTCATTCTGAGAATAGTGTATGCGGCGACC
GAGTTGCTCTTGCCCGGCGTCAATACGGGATAATACCGCGCCACATAGCAGAACTTTAAAAGTGCTCATC
ATTGGAAAACGTTCTTCGGGGCGAAAACTCTCAAGGATCTTACCGCTGTTGAGATCCAGTTCGATGTAAC
CCACTCGTGCACCCAACTGATCTTCAGCATCTTTTACTTTCACCAGCGTTTCTGGGTGAGCAAAAACAGG
AAGGCAAAATGCCGCAAAAAAGGGAATAAGGGCGACACGGAAATGTTGAATACTCATACTCTTCCTTTTT
CAATATTATTGAAGCATTTATCAGGGTTATTGTCTCATGAGCGGATACATATTTGAATGTATTTAGAAAA
ATAAACAAATAGGGGTTCCGCGCACATTTCCCCGAAAAGTGCCACCTGACGTCGACGGATCGGGAGATCT
CCCGATCCCCTATGGTGCACTCTCAGTACAATCTGCTCTGATGCCGCATAGTTAAGCCAGTATCTGCTCC
CTGCTTGTGTGTTGGAGGTCGCTGAGTAGTGCGCGAGCAAAATTTAAGCTACAACAAGGCAAGGCTTGAC
CGACAATTGCATGAAGAATCTGCTTAGGGTTAGGCGTTTTGCGCTGCTTCGCGATGTACGG
Features (pLannotate 1.2.2; 22 found; start..end, strand, type, name):
     17..396     +  enhancer       CMV enhancer: human cytomegalovirus immediate early enhancer
    397..600     +  promoter       CMV promoter: human cytomegalovirus (CMV) immediate early promoter
    596..629     +  LTR            5' LTR (truncated) (fragment): truncated 5' long terminal repeat (LTR) from HIV-1
    645..663     +  promoter       T7 promoter: promoter for bacteriophage T7 RNA polymerase
    691..715     +  CDS            2xFLAG (fragment): two tandem FLAG® epitope tags
    716..3421    +  CDS            Mars1: SYMC_MOUSE - Also known as Mars. Experimental evidence at protein level: Swiss-Prot protein existence level 1. Catalyzes the specific attachment of an amino acid to its cognate tRNA in a 2 step reaction: the amino acid (AA) is first activated by ATP to form AA-AMP and then transferred to the acceptor end of the tRNA. Plays a role in the synthesis of ribosomal RNA in the nucleolus. From Mus musculus (Mouse).
   3476..4183    +  CDS            mCherry: mCherry is a basic (constitutively fluorescent) red fluorescent protein published in 2004, derived from Discosoma sp.. It is reported to be a very rapidly-maturing monomer with low acid sensitivity.
   4260..4484    +  polyA_signal   bGH poly(A) signal: bovine growth hormone polyadenylation signal
   4488..4509    +  promoter       SV40 promoter (fragment): SV40 enhancer and early promoter
   4530..4958    +  rep_origin     f1 ori (sequence partly withheld): f1 bacteriophage origin of replication; arrow indicates direction of (+) strand synthesis
   4972..5301    +  promoter       SV40 promoter: SV40 enhancer and early promoter
   5350..6375    +  CDS            HygR: aminoglycoside phosphotransferase from E. coli; aph(4)-Ia; confers resistance to hygromycin
   6385..6510    +  CDS            ble (fragment): BLE_KLEPN - Experimental evidence at protein level: Swiss-Prot protein existence level 1. Binding protein with a strong affinity to the bleomycin family of antibiotics. Binds to CL990; an antimitotic-antibiotic compound. From Klebsiella pneumoniae.
   6505..6626    +  polyA_signal   SV40 poly(A) signal: SV40 polyadenylation signal
   6699..6715    -  protein_bind   lac operator: The lac repressor binds to the lac operator to inhibit transcription in E. coli. This inhibition can be relieved by adding lactose or isopropyl-β-D-thiogalactopyranoside (IPTG). lac repressor encoded by lacI
   6723..6753    -  promoter       lac promoter: promoter for the E. coli lac operon
   6768..6789    -  protein_bind   CAP binding site: CAP binding activates transcription in the presence of cAMP. E. coli catabolite activator protein
   6802..6894    -  CDS            lacI (fragment): lac repressor; lacI; The lac repressor binds to the lac operator to inhibit transcription in E. coli. This inhibition can be relieved by adding lactose or isopropyl-β-D-thiogalactopyranoside (IPTG).
   7077..7665    -  rep_origin     ori: high-copy-number ColE1/pMB1/pBR322/pUC origin of replication
   7836..8696    -  CDS            AmpR: β-lactamase; bla; confers resistance to ampicillin, carbenicillin, and related antibiotics
   8697..8801    -  promoter       AmpR promoter: bla
   8860..8912    -  misc_feature   bom (fragment): basis of mobility region from pBR322
