[The description below was written by a language model from this plasmid's Addgene catalogue record and pLannotate feature annotations shown in this document.]
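Description:
pMaRSC is a mammalian expression plasmid of about 9 kb built on a pcDNA 3.1 backbone. It is maintained in E. coli through a high-copy ColE1/pUC-type origin and an ampicillin resistance gene, and it also carries an f1 origin. For selection in mammalian cells, an SV40 early promoter drives a hygromycin resistance gene terminated by an SV40 polyadenylation signal. The automated annotation also flags short fragments (a truncated HIV-1 LTR, ble, lacI, bom and a lac promoter/operator region). These appear to be backbone remnants or small sequence matches rather than functional parts of the design.

The payload is a single expression cassette driven by the CMV immediate early enhancer and promoter and closed by the bGH polyadenylation signal. A T7 promoter lies just upstream of the coding region. The open reading frame begins with a FLAG epitope tag fused to the N-terminus of mouse methionyl-tRNA synthetase (Mars1) carrying the L274G mutation, followed by a T2A sequence and mCherry. The T2A element is not annotated separately in the feature table, but the catalogue entry names it, and the short gap between the Mars1 and mCherry coding regions is consistent with it. Because T2A causes ribosomal skipping, the tagged synthetase and the red fluorescent protein are produced as separate polypeptides from one transcript, so mCherry fluorescence marks cells that express the mutant enzyme.

According to the record, the plasmid is otherwise identical to pMaRSL274G. The associated publication concerns an engineered aminoacyl-tRNA synthetase for cell-selective analysis of mammalian protein synthesis. This indicates that the construct is used to restrict labelling of newly made proteins to cells expressing the mutant synthetase.
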