Addgene plasmid #89189: pMaRSC
Purpose: The pMaRS plasmid is the same construct as pMaRSL274G, but contains a T2A-Mcherry sequence appended to the C-terminal of L274GMmMetRS.
Depositing lab: David Tirrell. Depositing organization: California Institute of Technology. Publication: Engineered Aminoacyl-tRNA Synthetase for Cell-Selective Analysis of Mammalian Protein Synthesis. Mahdavi A, Hamblin GD, Jindal GA, Bagert JD, Dong C, Sweredoski MJ, Hess S, Schuman EM, Tirrell DA. J Am Chem Soc. 2016 Apr 6;138(13):4278-81. doi: 10.1021/jacs.5b08980. Epub 2016 Mar 25. PubMed 26991063.
Backbone
  Vector backbone: pcDNA 3.1
  Backbone size w/o insert (bp): 5519
  Total vector size (bp): 9047
  Selectable markers: Hygromycin
Growth in bacteria
  Bacterial resistance: Ampicillin, 100 μg/mL
  Growth temperature: 37°C
  Growth strain: DH5alpha
  Copy number: High Copy
Gene/Insert
  Gene/Insert name: Flag-L274G-T2A-mCherry
  Species: M. musculus (mouse)
  Insert size (bp): 3528
  GenBank ID: NM_001003913.2
  Entrez Gene: Mars1 (a.k.a. Mars, Metrs, Mtrns)
Resource information
  A portion of this plasmid was derived from a plasmid made by: Alborz Mahdavi (California Institute of Technology)
Terms and licenses: Academic/Nonprofit Terms; Industry Terms: Not Available to Industry
How to cite: pMaRSC was a gift from David Tirrell (Addgene plasmid # 89189 ; http://n2t.net/addgene:89189 ; RRID:Addgene_89189)
